Addgene plasmid #158268: pLKO_HSV.Ollas.C_NGFR
Purpose: Protein Barcode (Pro-Code) for vector/cell tracking. Contains U6 trRNA cassette for sgRNA cloning. Enables phenotypic CRISPR screens at a single cell resolution (using cytometry).
Depositing lab: Brian Brown. Depositing organization: Icahn School of Medicine at Mount Sinai. Publication: Protein Barcodes Enable High-Dimensional Single-Cell CRISPR Screens. Wroblewska A, Dhainaut M, Ben-Zvi B, Rose SA, Park ES, Amir ED, Bektesevic A, Baccarini A, Merad M, Rahman AH, Brown BD. Cell. 2018 Nov 1;175(4):1141-1155.e16. doi: 10.1016/j.cell.2018.09.022. Epub 2018 Oct 18. PubMed 30343902.
Backbone
  Vector backbone: pLKO
  Backbone size w/o insert (bp): 9000
  Vector type: Lentiviral, CRISPR
Growth in bacteria
  Bacterial resistance: Ampicillin, 100 μg/mL
  Growth temperature: 37°C
  Growth strain: NEB Stable
  Copy number: High Copy
Gene/Insert
  Gene/Insert name: Pro-Code Tagged human dNGFR
  Species: H. sapiens (human)
  Insert size (bp): 1000
  Mutation: Truncation of the signaling domain
  Entrez Gene: NGFR (a.k.a. CD271, Gp80-LNGFR, TNFRSF16, p75(NTR), p75NTR)
  Promoter: EF1a
  Tag / fusion protein: HSV.Ollas.C (N terminal on insert)
  Cloning method: Restriction Enzyme; 5′ cloning site Unknown (unknown if destroyed)
  Sequencing primers: 5′ cctttttgagtttggatcttggttcat
Terms and licenses: Academic/Nonprofit Terms; Industry Terms: Not Available to Industry
How to cite: pLKO_HSV.Ollas.C_NGFR was a gift from Brian Brown (Addgene plasmid # 158268 ; http://n2t.net/addgene:158268 ; RRID:Addgene_158268)
