[The description below was written by a language model from this plasmid's Addgene catalogue record and the feature table of its GenBank file.]
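Description:
pLKO_HSV.Ollas.C_NGFR is a third-generation, self-inactivating lentiviral CRISPR vector built on the pLKO backbone. It pairs a guide RNA expression cassette with a protein barcode ("Pro-Code") for tracking transduced cells. In bacteria it is maintained at high copy from a ColE1/pUC-type origin and selected with ampicillin through the bla gene. An f1 origin, an SV40 origin and poly(A) signal, and lac/T7/T3 promoter remnants are also carried in the plasmid backbone. The viral genome is transcribed from an RSV promoter fused to a truncated HIV-1 5' LTR. It contains the Psi packaging signal, RRE, cPPT/CTS and a U3-deleted 3' LTR, so packaging functions must be supplied in trans and the integrated provirus lacks LTR promoter activity.

Within the provirus, a human U6 Pol III promoter sits upstream of the S. pyogenes Cas9 gRNA scaffold, providing a site for cloning an sgRNA spacer. No Cas9 gene is annotated, so the nuclease would have to come from another source. Downstream, the EF-1-alpha promoter with its intron A, followed by a Kozak sequence, drives a human NGFR lacking its signaling domain (dNGFR), with a WPRE to boost expression. The receptor carries the N-terminal epitope combination HSV, OLLAS and "C". The HSV and OLLAS tags are annotated in the feature table, whereas the third tag and the NGFR coding region itself are not annotated. The truncated receptor serves as an inert scaffold for the epitope combination, which acts as a barcode readable with antibodies. Linking each barcode to a particular sgRNA allows pooled CRISPR screens to be phenotyped at single-cell resolution by cytometry.
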