LOCUS       Exported 8865 bp ds-DNA circular SYN 13-MAY-2021
DEFINITION  Protein Barcode (Pro-Code) for vector/cell tracking. Contains U6
            trRNA cassette for sgRNA cloning. Enables phenotypic CRISPR screens
            at a single cell resolution (using cytometry)..
ACCESSION   .
VERSION     .
KEYWORDS    pLKO_HSV.Ollas.C_NGFR
SOURCE      synthetic DNA construct
  ORGANISM  synthetic DNA construct
REFERENCE   1 (bases 1 to 8865)
  AUTHORS   Wroblewska A, Dhainaut M, Ben-Zvi B, Rose SA, Park ES, Amir ED,
            Bektesevic A, Baccarini A, Merad M, Rahman AH, Brown BD
  TITLE     Protein Barcodes Enable High-Dimensional Single-Cell CRISPR Screens.
  JOURNAL   Cell. 2018 Nov 1;175(4):1141-1155.e16. doi:
            10.1016/j.cell.2018.09.022. Epub 2018 Oct 18.
  PUBMED    30343902
REFERENCE   2 (bases 1 to 8865)
  AUTHORS   .
  TITLE     Direct Submission
  JOURNAL   Exported May 13, 2021 from SnapGene Server 1.1.58
            http://www.snapgene.com
FEATURES             Location/Qualifiers
     source          1..8865
                     /organism="synthetic DNA construct"
                     /mol_type="other DNA"
     promoter        50..290
                     /label=U6 promoter
                     /note="RNA polymerase III promoter for human U6 snRNA"
     primer_bind     50..70
                     /label=hU6-F
                     /note="Human U6 promoter, forward primer"
     primer_bind     221..240
                     /label=LKO.1 5'
                     /note="Human U6 promoter, forward primer"
     misc_RNA        317..392
                     /label=gRNA scaffold
                     /note="guide RNA scaffold for the Streptococcus pyogenes
                     CRISPR/Cas9 system"
     misc_feature    440..557
                     /label=cPPT/CTS
                     /note="central polypurine tract and central termination
                     sequence of HIV-1"
     promoter        697..1875
                     /label=EF-1-alpha promoter
                     /note="strong constitutive promoter for human elongation
                     factor EF-1-alpha"
     intron          928..1866
                     /label=EF-1-alpha intron A
                     /note="intron upstream of the start codon of human
                     EF-1-alpha"
     primer_bind     1823..1843
                     /label=EF1a-F
                     /note="Human elongation factor-1a promoter, forward primer"
     regulatory      1924..1933
                     /regulatory_class="other"
                     /note="vertebrate consensus sequence for strong initiation
                     of translation (Kozak, 1987)"
     CDS             2026..2058
                     /codon_start=1
                     /product="HSV (herpes simplex virus) epitope tag"
                     /label=HSV tag
                     /translation="QPELAPEDPED"
     CDS             2077..2118
                     /codon_start=1
                     /product="Escherichia coli OmpF Linker and mouse Langerin
                     fusion sequence tag (Park et al., 2008)"
                     /label=OLLAS tag
                     /translation="SGFANELGPRLMGK"
     misc_feature    2938..3526
                     /label=WPRE
                     /note="woodchuck hepatitis virus posttranscriptional
                     regulatory element"
     primer_bind     complement(2991..3011)
                     /label=WPRE-R
                     /note="WPRE, reverse primer"
     CDS             complement(3409..3420)
                     /codon_start=1
                     /product="Factor Xa recognition and cleavage site"
                     /label=Factor Xa site
                     /translation="IEGR"
     LTR             3601..3834
                     /label=3' LTR (Delta-U3)
                     /note="self-inactivating 3' long terminal repeat (LTR) from
                     HIV-1"
     polyA_signal    3906..4027
                     /label=SV40 poly(A) signal
                     /note="SV40 polyadenylation signal"
     primer_bind     complement(3943..3962)
                     /label=SV40pA-R
                     /note="SV40 polyA, reverse primer"
     primer_bind     3997..4016
                     /label=EBV-rev
                     /note="SV40 polyA terminator, reverse primer"
     rep_origin      4067..4202
                     /label=SV40 ori
                     /note="SV40 origin of replication"
     primer_bind     4129..4148
                     /label=SV40pro-F
                     /note="SV40 promoter/origin, forward primer"
     primer_bind     complement(4222..4241)
                     /label=T7
                     /note="T7 promoter, forward primer"
     promoter        complement(4223..4241)
                     /label=T7 promoter
                     /note="promoter for bacteriophage T7 RNA polymerase"
     primer_bind     complement(4251..4268)
                     /label=M13 Forward
                     /note="In lacZ gene. Also called M13-F20 or M13 (-21)
                     Forward"
     primer_bind     complement(4251..4267)
                     /label=M13 fwd
                     /note="common sequencing primer, one of multiple similar
                     variants"
     primer_bind     complement(4260..4282)
                     /label=M13/pUC Forward
                     /note="In lacZ gene"
     rep_origin      4409..4864
                     /direction=RIGHT
                     /label=f1 ori
                     /note="f1 bacteriophage origin of replication; arrow
                     indicates direction of (+) strand synthesis"
     primer_bind     complement(4496..4515)
                     /label=F1ori-R
                     /note="F1 origin, reverse primer"
     primer_bind     4706..4727
                     /label=F1ori-F
                     /note="F1 origin, forward primer"
     promoter        4890..4994
                     /gene="bla"
                     /label=AmpR promoter
     CDS             4995..5855
                     /codon_start=1
                     /gene="bla"
                     /product="beta-lactamase"
                     /label=AmpR
                     /note="confers resistance to ampicillin, carbenicillin, and
                     related antibiotics"
                     /translation="MSIQHFRVALIPFFAAFCLPVFAHPETLVKVKDAEDQLGARVGYI
                     ELDLNSGKILESFRPEERFPMMSTFKVLLCGAVLSRIDAGQEQLGRRIHYSQNDLVEYS
                     PVTEKHLTDGMTVRELCSAAITMSDNTAANLLLTTIGGPKELTAFLHNMGDHVTRLDRW
                     EPELNEAIPNDERDTTMPVAMATTLRKLLTGELLTLASRQQLIDWMEADKVAGPLLRSA
                     LPAGWFIADKSGAGERGSRGIIAALGPDGKPSRIVVIYTTGSQATMDERNRQIAEIGAS
                     LIKHW"
     primer_bind     complement(5213..5232)
                     /label=Amp-R
                     /note="Ampicillin resistance gene, reverse primer"
     rep_origin      6026..6614
                     /direction=RIGHT
                     /label=ori
                     /note="high-copy-number ColE1/pMB1/pBR322/pUC origin of
                     replication"
     primer_bind     6515..6534
                     /label=pBR322ori-F
                     /note="pBR322 origin, forward primer"
     primer_bind     6768..6785
                     /label=L4440
                     /note="L4440 vector, forward primer"
     protein_bind    6902..6923
                     /label=CAP binding site
                     /bound_moiety="E. coli catabolite activator protein"
                     /note="CAP binding activates transcription in the presence
                     of cAMP."
     promoter        6938..6968
                     /label=lac promoter
                     /note="promoter for the E. coli lac operon"
     protein_bind    6976..6992
                     /label=lac operator
                     /bound_moiety="lac repressor encoded by lacI"
                     /note="The lac repressor binds to the lac operator to
                     inhibit transcription in E. coli. This inhibition can be
                     relieved by adding lactose or
                     isopropyl-beta-D-thiogalactopyranoside (IPTG)."
     primer_bind     6981..7003
                     /label=M13/pUC Reverse
                     /note="In lacZ gene"
     primer_bind     7000..7016
                     /label=M13 rev
                     /note="common sequencing primer, one of multiple similar
                     variants"
     primer_bind     7000..7016
                     /label=M13 Reverse
                     /note="In lacZ gene. Also called M13-rev"
     primer_bind     7035..7055
                     /label=T3
                     /note="T3 promoter, forward primer"
     promoter        7037..7055
                     /label=T3 promoter
                     /note="promoter for bacteriophage T3 RNA polymerase"
     promoter        7083..7309
                     /label=RSV promoter
                     /note="Rous sarcoma virus enhancer/promoter"
     LTR             7310..7490
                     /label=5' LTR (truncated)
                     /note="truncated 5' long terminal repeat (LTR) from HIV-1"
     misc_feature    7537..7662
                     /label=HIV-1 Psi
                     /note="packaging signal of human immunodeficiency virus
                     type 1"
     misc_feature    8155..8388
                     /label=RRE
                     /note="The Rev response element (RRE) of HIV-1 allows for
                     Rev-dependent mRNA export from the nucleus to the
                     cytoplasm."
     CDS             8573..8617
                     /codon_start=1
                     /product="antigenic peptide corresponding to amino acids
                     655 to 669 of the HIV envelope protein gp41 (Lutje Hulsik
                     et al., 2013)"
                     /label=gp41 peptide
                     /note="recognized by the 2H10 single-chain llama nanobody"
                     /translation="KNEQELLELDKWASL"
ORIGIN
        1 tcgacggtat cgatcacgag actagtatcg agcggccgcc cccttcaccg agggcctatt
       61 tcccatgatt ccttcatatt tgcatatacg atacaaggct gttagagaga taattggaat
      121 taatttgact gtaaacacaa agatattagt acaaaatacg tgacgtagaa agtaataatt
      181 tcttgggtag tttgcagttt taaaattatg ttttaaaatg gactatcata tgcttaccgt
      241 aacttgaaag tatttcgatt tcttggcttt atatatcttg tggaaaggac gaaacaccgg
      301 gtcttcgaga agacctgttt tagagctaga aatagcaagt taaaataagg ctagtccgtt
      361 atcaacttga aaaagtggca ccgagtcggt gcttttttta attctcgacc tcgagacaaa
      421 tggcagtatt catccacaat tttaaaagaa aaggggggat tggggggtac agtgcagggg
      481 aaagaatagt agacataata gcaacagaca tacaaactaa agaattacaa aaacaaatta
      541 caaaaattca aaattttcgg gtttattaca gggacagcag agatccactt tggccgcggc
      601 tcgaggcgat aagctttgca aagatggata aagttttaaa cagagaggaa tctttgcagc
      661 taatggacct tctaggtctt gaaaggagtg ggaattggct ccggtgcccg tcagtgggca
      721 gagcgcacat cgcccacagt ccccgagaag ttggggggag gggtcggcaa ttgaaccggt
      781 gcctagagaa ggtggcgcgg ggtaaactgg gaaagtgatg tcgtgtactg gctccgcctt
      841 tttcccgagg gtgggggaga accgtatata agtgcagtag tcgccgtgaa cgttcttttt
      901 cgcaacgggt ttgccgccag aacacaggta agtgccgtgt gtggttcccg cgggcctggc
      961 ctctttacgg gttatggccc ttgcgtgcct tgaattactt ccacctggct gcagtacgtg
     1021 attcttgatc ccgagcttcg ggttggaagt gggtgggaga gttcgaggcc ttgcgcttaa
     1081 ggagcccctt cgcctcgtgc ttgagttgag gcctggcctg ggcgctgggg ccgccgcgtg
     1141 cgaatctggt ggcaccttcg cgcctgtctc gctgctttcg ataagtctct agccatttaa
     1201 aatttttgat gacctgctgc gacgcttttt ttctggcaag atagtcttgt aaatgcgggc
     1261 caagatctgc acactggtat ttcggttttt ggggccgcgg gcggcgacgg ggcccgtgcg
     1321 tcccagcgca catgttcggc gaggcggggc ctgcgagcgc ggccaccgag aatcggacgg
     1381 gggtagtctc aagctggccg gcctgctctg gtgcctggcc tcgcgccgcc gtgtatcgcc
     1441 ccgccctggg cggcaaggct ggcccggtcg gcaccagttg cgtgagcgga aagatggccg
     1501 cttcccggcc ctgctgcagg gagctcaaaa tggaggacgc ggcgctcggg agagcgggcg
     1561 ggtgagtcac ccacacaaag gaaaagggcc tttccgtcct cagccgtcgc ttcatgtgac
     1621 tccacggagt accgggcgcc gtccaggcac ctcgattagt tctcgagctt ttggagtacg
     1681 tcgtctttag gttgggggga ggggttttat gcgatggagt ttccccacac tgagtgggtg
     1741 gagactgaag ttaggccagc ttggcacttg atgtaattct ccttggaatt tgcccttttt
     1801 gagtttggat cttggttcat tctcaagcct cagacagtgg ttcaaagttt ttttcttcca
     1861 tttcaggtgt cgtgaggaat tctgcagtcg atcgacggta ccgcgggccc gggatccacg
     1921 gtcgccacca tgggggcagg tgccaccggc cgcgccatgg acgggccgcg cctgctgctg
     1981 ttgctgcttc tgggggtgtc ccttggaggt gccaaggagg catgccagcc cgagctggcc
     2041 cccgaggacc ccgaggacgg aggaggcggg ggagggagcg gcttcgccaa cgagctgggc
     2101 cccaggctga tgggcaagtg cggaggaggc gggggagggg aggaccaggt ggaccccagg
     2161 ctgatcgacg gcaagcccac aggcctgtac acacacagcg gtgagtgctg caaagcctgc
     2221 aacctgggcg agggtgtggc ccagccttgt ggagccaacc agaccgtgtg tgagccctgc
     2281 ctggacagcg tgacgttctc cgacgtggtg agcgcgaccg agccgtgcaa gccgtgcacc
     2341 gagtgcgtgg ggctccagag catgtcggcg ccgtgcgtgg aggccgacga cgccgtgtgc
     2401 cgctgcgcct acggctacta ccaggatgag acgactgggc gctgcgaggc gtgccgcgtg
     2461 tgcgaggcgg gctcgggcct cgtgttctcc tgccaggaca agcagaacac cgtgtgcgag
     2521 gagtgccccg acggcacgta ttccgacgag gccaaccacg tggacccgtg cctgccctgc
     2581 accgtgtgcg aggacaccga gcgccagctc cgcgagtgca cacgctgggc cgacgccgag
     2641 tgcgaggaga tccctggccg ttggattaca cggtccacac ccccagaggg ctcggacagc
     2701 acagccccca gcacccagga gcctgaggca cctccagaac aagacctcat agccagcacg
     2761 gtggcaggtg tggtgaccac agtgatgggc agctcccagc ccgtggtgac ccgaggcacc
     2821 accgacaacc tcatccctgt ctattgctcc atcctggctg ctgtggttgt gggccttgtg
     2881 gcctacatag ccttcaagag gtggaacagg ggtatcctct agagcggccg cgtcgacaat
     2941 caacctctgg attacaaaat ttgtgaaaga ttgactggta ttcttaacta tgttgctcct
     3001 tttacgctat gtggatacgc tgctttaatg cctttgtatc atgctattgc ttcccgtatg
     3061 gctttcattt tctcctcctt gtataaatcc tggttgctgt ctctttatga ggagttgtgg
     3121 cccgttgtca ggcaacgtgg cgtggtgtgc actgtgtttg ctgacgcaac ccccactggt
     3181 tggggcattg ccaccacctg tcagctcctt tccgggactt tcgctttccc cctccctatt
     3241 gccacggcgg aactcatcgc cgcctgcctt gcccgctgct ggacaggggc tcggctgttg
     3301 ggcactgaca attccgtggt gttgtcgggg aagctgacgt cctttccatg gctgctcgcc
     3361 tgtgttgcca cctggattct gcgcgggacg tccttctgct acgtcccttc ggccctcaat
     3421 ccagcggacc ttccttcccg cggcctgctg ccggctctgc ggcctcttcc gcatcttcgc
     3481 cttcgccctc agacgagtcg gatctccctt tgggccgcct ccccgcctgg gtacctttaa
     3541 gaccaatgac ttacaaggca gctgtagatc ttagccactt tttaaaagaa aaggggggac
     3601 tggaagggct aattcactcc caacgaagat aagatctgct ttttgcttgt actgggtctc
     3661 tctggttaga ccagatctga gcctgggagc tctctggcta actagggaac ccactgctta
     3721 agcctcaata aagcttgcct tgagtgcttc aagtagtgtg tgcccgtctg ttgtgtgact
     3781 ctggtaacta gagatccctc agaccctttt agtcagtgtg gaaaatctct agcagtagta
     3841 gttcatgtca tcttattatt cagtatttat aacttgcaaa gaaatgaata tcagagagtg
     3901 agaggaactt gtttattgca gcttataatg gttacaaata aagcaatagc atcacaaatt
     3961 tcacaaataa agcatttttt tcactgcatt ctagttgtgg tttgtccaaa ctcatcaatg
     4021 tatcttatca tgtctggctc tagctatccc gcccctaact ccgcccatcc cgcccctaac
     4081 tccgcccagt tccgcccatt ctccgcccca tggctgacta atttttttta tttatgcaga
     4141 ggccgaggcc gcctcggcct ctgagctatt ccagaagtag tgaggaggct tttttggagg
     4201 cctagggacg tacccaattc gccctatagt gagtcgtatt acgcgcgctc actggccgtc
     4261 gttttacaac gtcgtgactg ggaaaaccct ggcgttaccc aacttaatcg ccttgcagca
     4321 catccccctt tcgccagctg gcgtaatagc gaagaggccc gcaccgatcg cccttcccaa
     4381 cagttgcgca gcctgaatgg cgaatgggnn nnnnnnnnnn nnnnnnnnnn nnnnnnnnnn
     4441 nnnnnnnnnn nnnnnnnnnn nnnnnnnnnn nnnnnnnnnn nnnnnnnnnn nnnnnnnnnn
     4501 nnnnnnnnnn nnnnnnnnnn nnnnnnnnnn nncnnnnnnn nnnnnnnnnn nnnnnnnnnn
     4561 nnnnnnnnnn nnnnnnnnnn nnnnnnnnnn nnnnnnnnnn nnnnnnnnnn nnnnnnnnnn
     4621 nnnnannnnn nnnnnnnnnn nnnnnnnnnn nnnnnnnnnn nnnnnnnnnn nnnncctttg
     4681 acgttggagt ccacgttctt taatagtgga ctcttgttcc aaactggaac aacactcaac
     4741 cctatctcgg tctattcttt tgatttataa gggattttgc cgatttcggc ctattggtta
     4801 aaaaatgagc tgatttaaca aaaatttaac gcgaatttta acaaaatatt aacgcttaca
     4861 atttaggtgg cacttttcgg ggaaatgtgc gcggaacccc tatttgttta tttttctaaa
     4921 tacattcaaa tatgtatccg ctcatgagac aataaccctg ataaatgctt caataatatt
     4981 gaaaaaggaa gagtatgagt attcaacatt tccgtgtcgc ccttattccc ttttttgcgg
     5041 cattttgcct tcctgttttt gctcacccag aaacgctggt gaaagtaaaa gatgctgaag
     5101 atcagttggg tgcacgagtg ggttacatcg aactggatct caacagcggt aagatccttg
     5161 agagttttcg ccccgaagaa cgttttccaa tgatgagcac ttttaaagtt ctgctatgtg
     5221 gcgcggtatt atcccgtatt gacgccgggc aagagcaact cggtcgccgc atacactatt
     5281 ctcagaatga cttggttgag tactcaccag tcacagaaaa gcatcttacg gatggcatga
     5341 cagtaagaga attatgcagt gctgccataa ccatgagtga taacactgcg gccaacttac
     5401 ttctgacaac gatcggagga ccgaaggagc taaccgcttt tttgcacaac atgggggatc
     5461 atgtaactcg ccttgatcgt tgggaaccgg agctgaatga agccatacca aacgacgagc
     5521 gtgacaccac gatgcctgta gcaatggcaa caacgttgcg caaactatta actggcgaac
     5581 tacttactct agcttcccgg caacaattaa tagactggat ggaggcggat aaagttgcag
     5641 gaccacttct gcgctcggcc cttccggctg gctggtttat tgctgataaa tctggagccg
     5701 gtgagcgtgg gtctcgcggt atcattgcag cactggggcc agatggtaag ccctcccgta
     5761 tcgtagttat ctacacgacg gggagtcagg caactatgga tgaacgaaat agacagatcg
     5821 ctgagatagg tgcctcactg attaagcatt ggtaactgtc agaccaagtt tactcatata
     5881 tactttagat tgatttaaaa cttcattttt aatttaaaag gatctaggtg aagatccttt
     5941 ttgataatct catgaccaaa atcccttaac gtgagttttc gttccactga gcgtcagacc
     6001 ccgtagaaaa gatcaaagga tcttcttgag atcctttttt tctgcgcgta atctgctgct
     6061 tgcaaacaaa aaaaccaccg ctaccagcgg tggtttgttt gccggatcaa gagctaccaa
     6121 ctctttttcc gaaggtaact ggcttcagca gagcgcagat accaaatact gttcttctag
     6181 tgtagccgta gttaggccac cacttcaaga actctgtagc accgcctaca tacctcgctc
     6241 tgctaatcct gttaccagtg gctgctgcca gtggcgataa gtcgtgtctt accgggttgg
     6301 actcaagacg atagttaccg gataaggcgc agcggtcggg ctgaacgggg ggttcgtgca
     6361 cacagcccag cttggagcga acgacctaca ccgaactgag atacctacag cgtgagctat
     6421 gagaaagcgc cacgcttccc gaagggagaa aggcggacag gtatccggta agcggcaggg
     6481 tcggaacagg agagcgcacg agggagcttc cagggggaaa cgcctggtat ctttatagtc
     6541 ctgtcgggtt tcgccacctc tgacttgagc gtcgattttt gtgatgctcg tcaggggggc
     6601 ggagcctatg gaaaaacgcc agcaacgcgg cctttttacg gttcctggcc ttttgctggc
     6661 cttttgctca catgttcttt cctgcgttat cccctgattc tgtggataac cgtattaccg
     6721 cctttgagtg agctgatacc gctcgccgca gccgaacgac cgagcgcagc gagtcagtga
     6781 gcgaggaagc ggaagagcgc ccaatacgca aaccgcctct ccccgcgcgt tggccgattc
     6841 attaatgcag ctggcacgac aggtttcccg actggaaagc gggcagtgag cgcaacgcaa
     6901 ttaatgtgag ttagctcact cattaggcac cccaggcttt acactttatg cttccggctc
     6961 gtatgttgtg tggaattgtg agcggataac aatttcacac aggaaacagc tatgaccatg
     7021 attacgccaa gcgcgcaatt aaccctcact aaagggaaca aaagctggag ctgcaagctt
     7081 aatgtagtct tatgcaatac tcttgtagtc ttgcaacatg gtaacgatga gttagcaaca
     7141 tgccttacaa ggagagaaaa agcaccgtgc atggcgattg gtggaagtaa ggtggtacga
     7201 tcgtgcctta ttaggaaggc aacagacggg tctgacatgg attggacgaa ccactgaatt
     7261 gccgcattgc agagatattg tatttaagtg cctagctcga tacataaacg ggtctctctg
     7321 gttagaccag atctgagcct gggagctctc tggctaacta gggaacccac tgcttaagcc
     7381 tcaataaagc ttgccttgag tgcttcaagt agtgtgtgcc cgtctgttgt gtgactctgg
     7441 taactagaga tccctcagac ccttttagtc agtgtggaaa atctctagca gtggcgcccg
     7501 aacagggact tgaaagcgaa agggaaacca gaggagctct ctcgacgcag gactcggctt
     7561 gctgaagcgc gcacggcaag aggcgagggg cggcgactgg tgagtacgcc aaaaattttg
     7621 actagcggag gctagaagga gagagatggg tgcgagagcg tcagtattaa gcgggggaga
     7681 attagatcgc gatgggaaaa aattcggtta aggccagggg gaaagaaaaa atataaatta
     7741 aaacatatag tatgggcaag cagggagcta gaacgattcg cagttaatcc tggcctgtta
     7801 gaaacatcag aaggctgtag acaaatactg ggacagctac aaccatccct tcagacagga
     7861 tcagaagaac ttagatcatt atataataca gtagcaaccc tctattgtgt gcatcaaagg
     7921 atagagataa aagacaccaa ggaagcttta gacaagatag aggaagagca aaacaaaagt
     7981 aagaccaccg cacagcaagc ggccgctgat cttcagacct ggaggaggag atatgaggga
     8041 caattggaga agtgaattat ataaatataa agtagtaaaa attgaaccat taggagtagc
     8101 acccaccaag gcaaagagaa gagtggtgca gagagaaaaa agagcagtgg gaataggagc
     8161 tttgttcctt gggttcttgg gagcagcagg aagcactatg ggcgcagcgt caatgacgct
     8221 gacggtacag gccagacaat tattgtctgg tatagtgcag cagcagaaca atttgctgag
     8281 ggctattgag gcgcaacagc atctgttgca actcacagtc tggggcatca agcagctcca
     8341 ggcaagaatc ctggctgtgg aaagatacct aaaggatcaa cagctcctgg ggatttgggg
     8401 ttgctctgga aaactcattt gcaccactgc tgtgccttgg aatgctagtt ggagtaataa
     8461 atctctggaa cagatttgga atcacacgac ctggatggag tgggacagag aaattaacaa
     8521 ttacacaagc ttaatacact ccttaattga agaatcgcaa aaccagcaag aaaagaatga
     8581 acaagaatta ttggaattag ataaatgggc aagtttgtgg aattggttta acataacaaa
     8641 ttggctgtgg tatataaaat tattcataat gatagtagga ggcttggtag gtttaagaat
     8701 agtttttgct gtactttcta tagtgaatag agttaggcag ggatattcac cattatcgtt
     8761 tcagacccac ctcccaaccc cgaggggacc cgacaggccc gaaggaatag aagaagaagg
     8821 tggagagaga gacagagaca gatccattcg attagtgaac ggatc
//
