>Addgene plasmid #158268 | pLKO_HSV.Ollas.C_NGFR | depositor partial sequence | sequence record 305405 | Tagged NGFR
ATGGGGGCAGGTGCCACCGGCCGCGCCATGGACGGGCCGCGCCTGCTGCTGTTGCTGCTTCTGGGGGTGT
CCCTTGGAGGTGCCAAGGAGGCATGCCAGCCCGAGCTGGCCCCCGAGGACCCCGAGGACGGAGGAGGCGG
GGGAGGGAGCGGCTTCGCCAACGAGCTGGGCCCCAGGCTGATGGGCAAGTGCGGAGGAGGCGGGGGAGGG
GAGGACCAGGTGGACCCCAGGCTGATCGACGGCAAGCCCACAGGCCTGTACACACACAGCGGTGAGTGCT
GCAAAGCCTGCAACCTGGGCGAGGGTGTGGCCCAGCCTTGTGGAGCCAACCAGACCGTGTGTGAGCCCTG
CCTGGACAGCGTGACGTTCTCCGACGTGGTGAGCGCGACCGAGCCGTGCAAGCCGTGCACCGAGTGCGTG
GGGCTCCAGAGCATGTCGGCGCCGTGCGTGGAGGCCGACGACGCCGTGTGCCGCTGCGCCTACGGCTACT
ACCAGGATGAGACGACTGGGCGCTGCGAGGCGTGCCGCGTGTGCGAGGCGGGCTCGGGCCTCGTGTTCTC
CTGCCAGGACAAGCAGAACACCGTGTGCGAGGAGTGCCCCGACGGCACGTATTCCGACGAGGCCAACCAC
GTGGACCCGTGCCTGCCCTGCACCGTGTGCGAGGACACCGAGCGCCAGCTCCGCGAGTGCACACGCTGGG
CCGACGCCGAGTGCGAGGAGATCCCTGGCCGTTGGATTACACGGTCCACACCCCCAGAGGGCTCGGACAG
CACAGCCCCCAGCACCCAGGAGCCTGAGGCACCTCCAGAACAAGACCTCATAGCCAGCACGGTGGCAGGT
GTGGTGACCACAGTGATGGGCAGCTCCCAGCCCGTGGTGACCCGAGGCACCACCGACAACCTCATCCCTG
TCTATTGCTCCATCCTGGCTGCTGTGGTTGTGGGCCTTGTGGCCTACATAGCCTTCAAGAGGTGGAACAG
GGGTATCCTCTAG
